Addgene plasmid #207711: qTAG-C-mScarlet-Blast
Purpose: (Empty Backbone) Empty C-terminus donor cassette. Integrate homology arms to target the C-terminus insertion of a mScarlet-2A-Blast cassette
Depositing lab: Laurence Pelletier. Depositing organization: Sinai Health System. Publication: qTAG: an adaptable plasmid scaffold for CRISPR-based endogenous tagging. Philip R, Sharma A, Matellan L, Erpf AC, Hsu WH, Tkach JM, Wyatt HDM, Pelletier L. EMBO J. 2024 Dec 12. doi: 10.1038/s44318-024-00337-5. PubMed 39668248.
Backbone
  Vector backbone: pUC19
  Backbone manufacturer: Invitrogen
  Backbone size (bp): 2686
  Vector type: Mammalian Expression, CRISPR ; Donor Cassette
  Selectable markers: Blasticidin
Growth in bacteria
  Bacterial resistance: Ampicillin, 100 μg/mL
  Growth temperature: 37°C
  Growth strain: DH5alpha
  Copy number: High Copy
Gene/Insert
  Gene/Insert name: None
Terms and licenses: Academic/Nonprofit Terms; Industry Terms: Not Available to Industry
Depositor comments: Please visit https://www.biorxiv.org/content/10.1101/2023.11.01.565029v3 for bioRxiv preprint.
How to cite: qTAG-C-mScarlet-Blast was a gift from Laurence Pelletier (Addgene plasmid # 207711 ; http://n2t.net/addgene:207711 ; RRID:Addgene_207711)
