[The description below was written by a language model from this plasmid's Addgene catalogue record and pLannotate feature annotations shown in this document.]
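Description:
qTAG-C-mScarlet-Blast is an empty donor-cassette plasmid for CRISPR-based endogenous tagging in mammalian cells, built on the pUC19 backbone (about 4.0 kb in the sequenced record). It is propagated in E. coli as a high-copy plasmid through the ColE1/pUC origin and selected with ampicillin via the β-lactamase gene and its native promoter. Remnants of the pUC19 cloning region (a lacZα fragment, lac promoter, lac operator and CAP binding site) flank the cassette, along with small annotated fragments of bom, rop and lacI that are backbone vestiges rather than functional parts.

The payload is a promoterless mScarlet–2A–blasticidin cassette. The red fluorescent protein mScarlet is followed by the blasticidin S deaminase gene (BSD); the catalogue entry describes a 2A linkage between them, although the 2A element itself is not annotated in the feature table. No mammalian promoter is annotated, consistent with a design in which expression depends on in-frame integration at the C-terminus of a target gene, so that the endogenous locus drives a protein–mScarlet fusion and the separately released resistance protein. BSD is bracketed by lox71 and lox66, mutant loxP sites in the same orientation, which should allow Cre-mediated excision of the selection marker after edited cells have been enriched, leaving the fluorescent tag in place.

As supplied, the plasmid contains no gene insert or homology arms. Users add arms matching their locus of interest on either side of the cassette to make a homology-directed repair template, which is then used with a CRISPR nuclease and guide for C-terminal knock-in, with blasticidin selection of integrants.
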