Features (pLannotate 1.2.2; 14 found; start..end, strand, type, name):
    137..236     +  misc_feature   bom (fragment): basis of mobility region from pBR322
    242..399     -  CDS            lacZα (fragment): LacZα fragment of β-galactosidase; lacZ fragment
    444..1139    +  CDS            mScarlet: mScarlet is a basic (constitutively fluorescent) red fluorescent protein published in 2016, derived from synthetic construct. It has moderate acid sensitivity.
   1218..1251    +  protein_bind   lox71: Left element (LE) mutant of loxP (Araki et al., 2010). Cre-mediated recombination occurs in the 8-bp core sequence (GCATACAT). Cre recombinase
   1326..1721    +  CDS            BSD: blasticidin S deaminase; Aspergillus terreus BSD; confers resistance to blasticidin
   1728..1761    +  protein_bind   lox66: Right element (RE) mutant of loxP (Araki et al., 2010). Cre-mediated recombination occurs in the 8-bp core sequence (GCATACAT). Cre recombinase
   1830..1846    -  protein_bind   lac operator: The lac repressor binds to the lac operator to inhibit transcription in E. coli. This inhibition can be relieved by adding lactose or isopropyl-β-D-thiogalactopyranoside (IPTG). lac repressor encoded by lacI
   1854..1884    -  promoter       lac promoter: promoter for the E. coli lac operon
   1899..1920    -  protein_bind   CAP binding site: CAP binding activates transcription in the presence of cAMP. E. coli catabolite activator protein
   1933..2025    -  CDS            lacI (fragment): lac repressor; lacI; The lac repressor binds to the lac operator to inhibit transcription in E. coli. This inhibition can be relieved by adding lactose or isopropyl-β-D-thiogalactopyranoside (IPTG).
   2208..2796    -  rep_origin     ori: high-copy-number ColE1/pMB1/pBR322/pUC origin of replication
   2967..3827    -  CDS            AmpR: β-lactamase; bla; confers resistance to ampicillin, carbenicillin, and related antibiotics
   3828..3932    -  promoter       AmpR promoter: bla
   4027..35      +  CDS            rop (fragment) (across the origin): Rop protein, which maintains plasmids at low copy number; rop
>Addgene plasmid #207711 | qTAG-C-mScarlet-Blast | addgene full sequence | sequence record 413802 | Addgene NGS Result
TCGCGCGTTTCGGTGATGACGGTGAAAACCTCTGACACATGCAGCTCCCGGAGACGGTCACAGCTTGTCT
GTAAGCGGATGCCGGGAGCAGACAAGCCCGTCAGGGCGCGTCAGCGGGTGTTGGCGGGTGTCGGGGCTGG
CTTAACTATGCGGCATCAGAGCAGATTGTACTGAGAGTGCACCATATGCGGTGTGAAATACCGCACAGAT
GCGTAAGGAGAAAATACCGCATCAGGCGCCATTCGCCATTCAGGCTGCGCAACTGTTGGGAAGGGCGATC
GGTGCGGGCCTCTTCGCTATTACGCCAGCTGGCGAAAGGGGGATGTGCTGCAAGGCGATTAAGTTGGGTA
ACGCCAGGGTTTTCCCAGTCACGACGTTGTAAAACGACGGCCAGTGAATTCGGAGGAAGCGGAGGATCTG
GCGGTACCGGTGGAGGCGGATCTATGGTGAGCAAGGGCGAGGCAGTGATCAAGGAGTTCATGCGGTTCAA
GGTGCACATGGAGGGCTCCATGAACGGCCACGAGTTCGAGATCGAGGGCGAGGGCGAGGGCCGCCCCTAC
GAGGGCACCCAGACCGCCAAGCTGAAGGTGACCAAGGGTGGCCCCCTGCCCTTCTCCTGGGACATCCTGT
CCCCTCAGTTCATGTACGGCTCCAGGGCCTTCACCAAGCACCCCGCCGACATCCCCGACTACTATAAGCA
GTCCTTCCCCGAGGGCTTCAAGTGGGAGCGCGTGATGAACTTCGAGGACGGCGGCGCCGTGACCGTGACC
CAGGACACCTCCCTGGAGGACGGCACCCTGATCTACAAGGTGAAGCTCCGCGGCACCAACTTCCCTCCTG
ACGGCCCCGTAATGCAGAAGAAGACAATGGGCTGGGAAGCGTCCACCGAGCGGTTGTACCCCGAGGACGG
CGTGCTGAAGGGCGACATTAAGATGGCCCTGCGCCTGAAGGACGGCGGCCGCTACCTGGCGGACTTCAAG
ACCACCTACAAGGCCAAGAAGCCCGTGCAGATGCCCGGCGCCTACAACGTCGACCGCAAGTTGGACATCA
CCTCCCACAACGAGGACTACACCGTGGTGGAACAGTACGAACGCTCCGAGGGCCGCCACTCCACCGGCGG
CATGGACGAGCTGTACAAGGGAGGTGGCGGTTCCGGCAAGCCCATCCCCAACCCCCTGCTGGGCCTGGAC
AGCACCGGAGGTGGCGGATCAACGCGTTACCGTTCGTATAGCATACATTATACGAAGTTATCTGGATCCG
GAGCTACTAACTTCAGCCTGCTGAAGCAGGCCGGAGACGTGGAGGAGAACCCTGGACCTTCTAGAATGGC
CAAGCCTTTGTCTCAAGAAGAATCCACCCTCATTGAAAGAGCAACGGCTACAATCAACAGCATCCCCATC
TCTGAAGACTACAGCGTCGCCAGCGCAGCTCTCTCTAGCGACGGCCGCATCTTCACTGGTGTCAATGTAT
ATCATTTTACTGGGGGACCTTGTGCAGAACTCGTGGTGCTGGGCACTGCTGCTGCTGCGGCAGCTGGCAA
CCTGACTTGTATCGTCGCGATCGGAAATGAGAACAGGGGCATCTTGAGCCCCTGCGGACGGTGCCGACAG
GTGCTTCTCGATCTGCATCCTGGGATCAAAGCCATAGTGAAGGACAGTGATGGACAGCCGACGGCAGTTG
GGATTCGTGAATTGCTGCCCTCTGGTTATGTGTGGGAGGGCCCCGGGATAACTTCGTATAGCATACATTA
TACGAACGGTAGCCTCGAGACCGGTAAGAGCAAGTGAAAGCTTGGCGTAATCATGGTCATAGCTGTTTCC
TGTGTGAAATTGTTATCCGCTCACAATTCCACACAACATACGAGCCGGAAGCATAAAGTGTAAAGCCTGG
GGTGCCTAATGAGTGAGCTAACTCACATTAATTGCGTTGCGCTCACTGCCCGCTTTCCAGTCGGGAAACC
TGTCGTGCCAGCTGCATTAATGAATCGGCCAACGCGCGGGGAGAGGCGGTTTGCGTATTGGGCGCTCTTC
CGCTTCCTCGCTCACTGACTCGCTGCGCTCGGTCGTTCGGCTGCGGCGAGCGGTATCAGCTCACTCAAAG
GCGGTAATACGGTTATCCACAGAATCAGGGGATAACGCAGGAAAGAACATGTGAGCAAAAGGCCAGCAAA
AGGCCAGGAACCGTAAAAAGGCCGCGTTGCTGGCGTTTTTCCATAGGCTCCGCCCCCCTGACGAGCATCA
CAAAAATCGACGCTCAAGTCAGAGGTGGCGAAACCCGACAGGACTATAAAGATACCAGGCGTTTCCCCCT
GGAAGCTCCCTCGTGCGCTCTCCTGTTCCGACCCTGCCGCTTACCGGATACCTGTCCGCCTTTCTCCCTT
CGGGAAGCGTGGCGCTTTCTCATAGCTCACGCTGTAGGTATCTCAGTTCGGTGTAGGTCGTTCGCTCCAA
GCTGGGCTGTGTGCACGAACCCCCCGTTCAGCCCGACCGCTGCGCCTTATCCGGTAACTATCGTCTTGAG
TCCAACCCGGTAAGACACGACTTATCGCCACTGGCAGCAGCCACTGGTAACAGGATTAGCAGAGCGAGGT
ATGTAGGCGGTGCTACAGAGTTCTTGAAGTGGTGGCCTAACTACGGCTACACTAGAAGAACAGTATTTGG
TATCTGCGCTCTGCTGAAGCCAGTTACCTTCGGAAAAAGAGTTGGTAGCTCTTGATCCGGCAAACAAACC
ACCGCTGGTAGCGGTGGTTTTTTTGTTTGCAAGCAGCAGATTACGCGCAGAAAAAAAGGATCTCAAGAAG
ATCCTTTGATCTTTTCTACGGGGTCTGACGCTCAGTGGAACGAAAACTCACGTTAAGGGATTTTGGTCAT
GAGATTATCAAAAAGGATCTTCACCTAGATCCTTTTAAATTAAAAATGAAGTTTTAAATCAATCTAAAGT
ATATATGAGTAAACTTGGTCTGACAGTTACCAATGCTTAATCAGTGAGGCACCTATCTCAGCGATCTGTC
TATTTCGTTCATCCATAGTTGCCTGACTCCCCGTCGTGTAGATAACTACGATACGGGAGGGCTTACCATC
TGGCCCCAGTGCTGCAATGATACCGCGAGACCCACGCTCACCGGCTCCAGATTTATCAGCAATAAACCAG
CCAGCCGGAAGGGCCGAGCGCAGAAGTGGTCCTGCAACTTTATCCGCCTCCATCCAGTCTATTAATTGTT
GCCGGGAAGCTAGAGTAAGTAGTTCGCCAGTTAATAGTTTGCGCAACGTTGTTGCCATTGCTACAGGCAT
CGTGGTGTCACGCTCGTCGTTTGGTATGGCTTCATTCAGCTCCGGTTCCCAACGATCAAGGCGAGTTACA
TGATCCCCCATGTTGTGCAAAAAAGCGGTTAGCTCCTTCGGTCCTCCGATCGTTGTCAGAAGTAAGTTGG
CCGCAGTGTTATCACTCATGGTTATGGCAGCACTGCATAATTCTCTTACTGTCATGCCATCCGTAAGATG
CTTTTCTGTGACTGGTGAGTACTCAACCAAGTCATTCTGAGAATAGTGTATGCGGCGACCGAGTTGCTCT
TGCCCGGCGTCAATACGGGATAATACCGCGCCACATAGCAGAACTTTAAAAGTGCTCATCATTGGAAAAC
GTTCTTCGGGGCGAAAACTCTCAAGGATCTTACCGCTGTTGAGATCCAGTTCGATGTAACCCACTCGTGC
ACCCAACTGATCTTCAGCATCTTTTACTTTCACCAGCGTTTCTGGGTGAGCAAAAACAGGAAGGCAAAAT
GCCGCAAAAAAGGGAATAAGGGCGACACGGAAATGTTGAATACTCATACTCTTCCTTTTTCAATATTATT
GAAGCATTTATCAGGGTTATTGTCTCATGAGCGGATACATATTTGAATGTATTTAGAAAAATAAACAAAT
AGGGGTTCCGCGCACATTTCCCCGAAAAGTGCCACCTGACGTCTAAGAAACCATTATTATCATGACATTA
ACCTATAAAAATAGGCGTATCACGAGGCCCTTTCGTC
